>Addgene plasmid #244006 | pUPD3_RBS_RBS18 | addgene full sequence | sequence record 487837 | Addgene NGS Result
GGTCTCGCAAAGATGAGAATAAGGTAATGCGAGACCACTCATCGCCCAATCACTAGTGAATTCGTTCTAT
AGTGTCACCTAAATACCATAGAGCCGTTGGTCATAGCTGTTTCCTGTCCAGGCATCATGACACGGTTATC
CACAGAATCAGGGGATAACGCAGGAAAGAACATGTGAGCAAAAGGCCAGCAAAAGGCCAGGAACCGTAAA
AAGGCCGCGTTGCTGGCGTTTTTCCATAGGCTCCGCCCCCCTGACGAGCATCACAAAAATCGACGCTCAA
GTCAGAGGTGGCGAAACCCGACAGGACTATAAAGATACCAGGCGTTTCCCCCTGGAAGCTCCCTCGTGCG
CTCTCCTGTTCCGACCCTGCCGCTTACCGGATACCTGTCCGCCTTTCTCCCTTCGGGAAGCGTGGCGCTT
TCTCATAGCTCACGCTGTAGGTATCTCAGTTCGGTGTAGGTCGTTCGCTCCAAGCTGGGCTGTGTGCACG
AACCCCCCGTTCAGCCCGACCGCTGCGCCTTATCCGGTAACTATCGTCTTGAGTCCAACCCGGTAAGACA
CGACTTATCGCCACTGGCAGCAGCCACTGGTAACAGGATTAGCAGAGCGAGGTATGTAGGCGGTGCTACA
GAGTTCTTGAAGTGGTGGCCTAACTACGGCTACACTAGAAGAACAGTATTTGGTATCTGCGCTCTGCTGA
AGCCAGTTACCTTCGGAAAAAGAGTTGGTAGCTCTTGATCCGGCAAACAAACCACCGCTGGTAGCGGTGG
TTTTTTTGTTTGCAAGCAGCAGATTACGCGCAGAAAAAAAGGATCTCAAGAAGATCCTTTGATCTTTTCT
ACGGGGTCTGACGCTCAGTGGAACGAAAACTCACGTTAAGGGATTTTGGTCATGAGATTATCAAAAAGGA
TCTTCACCTAGATCCTTTTGTGATGATCGGCACGTAAGAGGTTCCAACTTTCACCATAATGAAATAAGAT
CACTACCGGGCGTATTTTTTGAGTTATCGAGATTTTCAGGAGCTAAGGAAGCTAAAATGGAGAAAAAAAT
CACTGGATATACCACCGTTGATATATCCCAATGGCATCGTAAAGAACATTTTGAGGCATTTCAGTCAGTT
GCTCAATGTACCTATAACCAGACCGTTCAGCTGGATATTACGGCCTTTTTAAAGACCGTAAAGAAAAATA
AGCACAAGTTTTATCCGGCCTTTATTCACATTCTTGCCCGCCTGATGAATGCTCATCCGGAATTCCGTAT
GGCAATGAAAGACGGTGAGCTGGTGATATGGGATAGTGTTCACCCTTGTTACACCGTTTTCCATGAGCAA
ACTGAAACGTTTTCATCGCTCTGGAGTGAATACCACGACGATTTCCGGCAGTTTCTACACATATATTCGC
AAGATGTGGCGTGTTACGGTGAAAACCTGGCCTATTTCCCTAAAGGGTTTATTGAGAATATGTTTTTCGT
GTCAGCCAATCCCTGGGTGAGTTTCACCAGTTTTGATTTAAACGTGGCCAATATGGACAACTTCTTCGCC
CCCGTTTTCACCATGGGCAAATATTATACGCAAGGCGACAAGGTGCTGATGCCGCTGGCGATTCAGGTTC
ATCATGCCGTTTGTGATGGCTTCCATGTCGGCAGAATGCTTAATGAATTACAACAGTACTGCGATGAGTG
GCAGGGCGGGGCGTAATTTTTTTAAGGCAGTTATTGGTGCCCTTAAACGCCTGGTTGCTACGCCTGAATA
AGTGATAATAAGCGGATGAATGGCAGAAATTCGATGATAAGCTGTCAAACATGATGT
[125 nt withheld, positions 1808-1932]
C
[91 nt withheld, positions 1934-2024]
AGGGTGATGGTTCACGTAGTGGGCCAGCGCCCTGATAGACGGTTTTTCGCCCTTTGACGTTGGAGTCCAC
GTTCTTT
[37 nt withheld, positions 2102-2138]
ACCCTATCTCGGTCTATTCTTTTGATTTATAAGGGATTTTGCCGATTTCGGCCTATTGGTTAAAAAATGA
GCTGATTTAACAAAAATTTAACGCGAATTTTAACAAAATATTAACGCTTACAATTTTAACATTGTAGAAA
CGCATGTAAAACGACGGCCAGTGAATTGTAATACGACTCACTATAGGGTGAATTCCGCTTAGGACCTTAG
ATATTGATCTCAA
Features (pLannotate 1.2.2; 8 found; start..end, strand, type, name):
     66..84      -  promoter       SP6 promoter: promoter for bacteriophage SP6 RNA polymerase
    231..819     -  rep_origin     ori: high-copy-number ColE1/pMB1/pBR322/pUC origin of replication
    934..1036    +  promoter       cat promoter: promoter of the E. coli cat gene encoding chloramphenicol acetyltransferase
   1037..1693    +  CDS            cat: CAT_ECOLX - Experimental evidence at protein level: Swiss-Prot protein existence level 1. This enzyme is an effector of chloramphenicol resistance in bacteria. From Escherichia coli. This protein is used as a marker in many commonly used cloning vectors, such as pACYC184.
   1781..1798    -  promoter       tet promoter (fragment): E. coli promoter for tetracycline efflux protein gene
   1809..2264    +  rep_origin     f1 ori (sequence partly withheld): f1 bacteriophage origin of replication; arrow indicates direction of (+) strand synthesis
   2283..2304    -  CDS            lacZα (fragment): LacZα fragment of β-galactosidase; lacZ fragment
   2307..2325    +  promoter       T7 promoter: promoter for bacteriophage T7 RNA polymerase
