[The description below was written by a language model from this plasmid's Addgene catalogue record and pLannotate feature annotations shown in this document.]
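Description:
pUPD3_RBS_RBS18 is a small (about 2.4 kb) part-domestication plasmid from a GoldenBraid2.0 toolkit developed for E. coli and related enteric bacteria. It is built on the pUPD3 entry vector, which in the GoldenBraid system holds individual standardized DNA parts so they can be released and combined by Golden Gate (type IIS restriction–ligation) assembly into transcriptional units. The plasmid is maintained in E. coli at high copy through a ColE1/pUC-type origin of replication and is selected with chloramphenicol, with resistance provided by the cat (chloramphenicol acetyltransferase) gene under its native promoter. An f1 bacteriophage origin is also present, a common backbone element that permits single-stranded DNA production with helper phage.

The payload is RBS18, a 14 bp synthetic ribosome binding site. It is too short to be picked up by the automated annotation, so it does not appear in the feature table, but it presumably lies in the cloning region flanked by the outward-positioned T7 and SP6 promoters. The short residual lacZα fragment next to the T7 promoter is consistent with a blue/white screening cassette that has been displaced by the part, and the small tet promoter fragment appears to be a backbone remnant. The plasmid carries no coding sequence or promoter driving a gene of interest. Despite being catalogued as a bacterial expression vector, it functions as a donor of a translation-initiation part, to be assembled between a promoter and a coding sequence when building and tuning bacterial expression constructs. The record gives no measure of the relative strength of RBS18.
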