Addgene plasmid #244006: pUPD3_RBS_RBS18
Purpose: GoldenBraid2.0 Ribosome binding site.
Depositing lab: Christophe Herman. Depositing organization: Baylor College of Medicine. Publication: GoldenBraid2.0 E. coli: a comprehensive and characterized toolkit for enterics. Cooke MB, Welch KT, Ramirez LD, Wen AX, Marciano DC, Herman C. Synth Biol (Oxf). 2025 Aug 14;10(1):ysaf015. doi: 10.1093/synbio/ysaf015. eCollection 2025. PubMed 40927394.
Backbone
  Vector backbone: pUPD3
  Vector type: Bacterial Expression
Growth in bacteria
  Bacterial resistance: Chloramphenicol, 25 μg/mL
  Growth temperature: 37°C
  Growth strain: DH5alpha
  Copy number: High Copy
Gene/Insert
  Gene/Insert name: RBS18
  Species: Synthetic
  Insert size (bp): 14
  Cloning method: Golden Gate
Terms and licenses: Academic/Nonprofit Terms; Industry Terms: Not Available to Industry
How to cite: pUPD3_RBS_RBS18 was a gift from Christophe Herman (Addgene plasmid # 244006 ; http://n2t.net/addgene:244006 ; RRID:Addgene_244006)
